Addgene plasmid #188963: pSLiP-G1
Purpose: L-Rhamnose inducible catalytically inactive Cas9 with sgRNA for bacterial gene knockdown
Depositing lab: Seung-Goo Lee. Depositing organization: Korea Research Institute of Bioscience and Biotechnology. Publication: CRISPRi-based programmable logic inverter cascade for antibiotic-free selection and maintenance of multiple plasmids. Kim SK, Kim H, Woo SG, Kim TH, Rha E, Kwon KK, Lee H, Lee SG, Lee DH. Nucleic Acids Res. 2022 Dec 9;50(22):13155-13171. doi: 10.1093/nar/gkac1104. PubMed 36511859.
Backbone
  Vector backbone: pSEVA221
  Backbone manufacturer: Víctor de Lorenzo
  Backbone size w/o insert (bp): 3730
  Total vector size (bp): 10641
  Vector type: Bacterial Expression, Synthetic Biology
Growth in bacteria
  Bacterial resistance: Kanamycin, 50 μg/mL
  Growth temperature: 37°C
  Growth strain: DH5alpha
  Copy number: Low Copy
Gene/Insert 1
  Gene/Insert name: dCas9
  Species: Synthetic
  Insert size (bp): 6911
  Promoter: PrhaBAD
  Cloning method: Gibson Cloning
  Sequencing primers: 5′ GCGGCAACCGAGCGTTC; 3′ AGGGCGGCGGATTTGTCC
Gene/Insert 2
  Gene/Insert name: sgRNA: atcggtcgcattgttttccactagg
Terms and licenses: Academic/Nonprofit Terms; Industry Terms: Not Available to Industry
How to cite: pSLiP-G1 was a gift from Seung-Goo Lee (Addgene plasmid # 188963 ; http://n2t.net/addgene:188963 ; RRID:Addgene_188963)
