[The description below was written by a language model from this plasmid's Addgene catalogue record and pLannotate feature annotations shown in this document.]
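Description:
pSLiP-G1 is a low-copy bacterial CRISPR interference plasmid of about 10.6 kb built on the pSEVA221 backbone, classified as a bacterial expression and synthetic biology vector. Replication relies on the broad-host-range IncP (RK2-type) system, with oriV and the trans-acting replication initiator gene trfA carried on the plasmid. An IncP oriT is also present, which allows conjugative mobilisation when transfer functions are supplied in trans. Selection is by kanamycin through the aphA1 aminoglycoside phosphotransferase gene. The annotation also reports short fragments matching CloDF13 ori, Tn5 tnpA, lacZα and a capTEV tag. These are small partial hits and are probably backbone or cloning remnants rather than functional parts.

The payload has two modules. In the first, catalytically dead Streptococcus pyogenes Cas9 (D10A and H840A) sits under the E. coli rhaBAD promoter and is followed by rrnB T1 and T7Te terminators. The regulators rhaS and rhaR are encoded on the opposite strand, so the plasmid supplies the activators needed for tight L-rhamnose induction, with repression by glucose. In the second module, the constitutive J23119 promoter drives a single guide RNA made up of a specific spacer fused to the S. pyogenes gRNA scaffold, followed by rrnB-derived terminator sequences. When rhamnose is added, dCas9 pairs with the guide and binds the matching DNA without cutting it. This blocks transcription and knocks down the targeted gene.

The record gives the spacer but does not name the gene or sequence it targets. The associated publication describes CRISPRi-based logic inverter cascades for antibiotic-free selection and maintenance of multiple plasmids, which suggests this construct acts as an inducible repressor module in such circuits.
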