Features (pLannotate 1.2.2; 20 found; start..end, strand, type, name):
    124..242     +  promoter       rhaB promoter: promoter of the E. coli rhaBAD operon, conferring tight induction with L-rhamnose and repression with D-glucose in the presence of RhaR and RhaS (Giacalone et al., 2006)
    266..4370    +  CDS            dCas9 (fragment): catalytically dead mutant of the Cas9 endonuclease from the Streptococcus pyogenes Type II CRISPR/Cas system RNA-guided DNA-binding protein that lacks endonuclease activity due to the D10A mutation in the RuvC catalytic domain and the H840A mutation in the HNH catalytic domain
   4396..4467    +  terminator     rrnB T1 terminator: transcription terminator T1 from the E. coli rrnB gene
   4483..4510    +  terminator     T7Te terminator: phage T7 early transcription terminator
   4560..4594    +  promoter       J23119(SpeI) promoter: bacterial promoter (Registry of Standard Biological Parts BBa J23119) modified to end with an SpeI site
   4615..4690    +  misc_RNA       gRNA scaffold: guide RNA scaffold for the Streptococcus pyogenes CRISPR/Cas9 system
   4778..4795    +  CDS            capTEV™ (fragment): composite tag for in vivo biotinylation, TEV protease cleavage, and 6xHis tagging
   4902..5017    +  ncRNA          5S rRNA: Accession: RF00001 - 5S ribosomal RNA
   5021..5067    +  terminator     rrnB T1 terminator: transcription terminator T1 from the E. coli rrnB gene
   5139..5225    +  terminator     rrnB T1 terminator: Escherichia coli rrnB; transcription terminator T1 from the E. coli rrnB gene
   5261..5296    +  rep_origin     CloDF13 ori (fragment): Plasmids containing the CloDF13 (CDF) origin of replication can be propagated in E. coli cells that contain additional plasmids with compatible origins.
   5352..5883    +  rep_origin     oriV: incP origin of replication
   5943..6224    +  CDS            tnpA (fragment): TN5P_ECOLX - Also known as tnp. Experimental evidence at protein level: Swiss-Prot protein existence level 1. Mediates transposition of transposon Tn5 by a 'cut and paste' mechanism. First, the monomeric transposase binds the 19 bp inverted DNA repeats flanking the transposon. Then, dimerization of the DNA- bound transposase creates a synaptic DNA complex. After nicking of the first DNA strand, excision of the transposon proceeds through a series of intermediates. The transposase then mediates the insertion of the transposon at a new site by strand transfer. The activity of the wild- type tran
   6276..7424    +  CDS            trfA: trans-acting replication protein that binds to and activates oriV
   7485..7593    -  oriT           oriT: incP origin of transfer
   7763..8575    -  CDS            aphA1: KKA1_ECOLX - Also known as nptI. Protein inferred from homology: Swiss-Prot protein existence level 3. Resistance to kanamycin and structurally-related aminoglycosides, including amikacin. From Escherichia coli.
   8707..8801    -  terminator     lambda t0 terminator: transcription terminator from phage lambda
   8812..8838    -  CDS            lacZα (fragment): LacZα fragment of β-galactosidase; lacZ fragment
   8861..9709    -  CDS            rhaR: transcriptional activator of rhaR and rhaS; E. coli rhaR; needed for rhamnose-dependent activation of the rhaB promoter
   9786..10619   -  CDS            rhaS: RHAS_ECOLI - Also known as rhaC2. Experimental evidence at protein level: Swiss-Prot protein existence level 1. Activates expression of the rhaBAD and rhaT operons. From Escherichia coli (strain K12).
>Addgene plasmid #188963 | pSLiP-G1 | addgene full sequence | sequence record 371923 | Addgene NGS Result
CACGGCGAAATAGTAATCACGAGGTCAGGTTCTTACCTTAAATTTTCGACGGAAAACCACGTAAAAAACG
TCGATTTTTCAAGATACAGCGTGAATTTTCAGGAAATGCGGTGAGCATCACATCACCACAATTCAGCAAA
TTGTGAACATCATCACGTTCATCTTTCCCTGGTTGCCAATGGCCCATTTTCCTGTCAGTAACGAGAAGGT
CGCGAATTCAGGCGCTTTTTAGACTGGTCGTAATGAAATTCAGCAGGATCACCATATGGATAAGAAATAC
TCAATAGGCTTAGCTATCGGCACAAATAGCGTCGGATGGGCGGTGATCACTGATGAATATAAGGTTCCGT
CTAAAAAGTTCAAGGTTCTGGGAAATACAGACCGCCACAGTATCAAAAAAAATCTTATAGGGGCTCTTTT
ATTTGACAGTGGAGAGACAGCGGAAGCGACTCGTCTCAAACGGACAGCTCGTAGAAGGTATACACGTCGG
AAGAATCGTATTTGTTATCTACAGGAGATTTTTTCAAATGAGATGGCGAAAGTAGATGATAGTTTCTTTC
ATCGACTTGAAGAGTCTTTTTTGGTGGAAGAAGACAAGAAGCATGAACGTCATCCTATTTTTGGAAATAT
AGTAGATGAAGTTGCTTATCATGAGAAATATCCAACTATCTATCATCTGCGAAAAAAATTGGTAGATTCT
ACTGATAAAGCGGATTTGCGCTTAATCTATTTGGCCTTAGCGCATATGATTAAGTTTCGTGGTCATTTTT
TGATTGAGGGAGATTTAAATCCTGATAATAGTGATGTGGACAAACTATTTATCCAGTTGGTACAAACCTA
CAATCAATTATTTGAAGAAAACCCTATTAACGCAAGTGGAGTAGATGCTAAAGCGATTCTTTCTGCACGA
TTGAGTAAATCAAGACGATTAGAAAATCTCATTGCTCAGCTCCCCGGTGAGAAGAAAAATGGCTTATTTG
GGAATCTCATTGCTTTGTCATTGGGTTTGACCCCTAATTTTAAATCAAATTTTGATTTGGCAGAAGATGC
TAAATTACAGCTTTCAAAAGATACTTACGATGATGATTTAGATAATTTATTGGCGCAAATTGGAGATCAA
TATGCTGATTTGTTTTTGGCAGCTAAGAATTTATCAGATGCTATTTTACTTTCAGATATCCTAAGAGTAA
ATACTGAAATAACTAAGGCTCCCCTATCAGCTTCAATGATTAAACGCTACGATGAACATCATCAAGACTT
GACTCTTTTAAAAGCTTTAGTTCGACAACAACTTCCAGAAAAGTATAAAGAAATCTTTTTTGATCAATCA
AAAAACGGATATGCAGGTTATATTGATGGGGGAGCTAGCCAAGAAGAATTTTATAAATTTATCAAACCAA
TTTTAGAAAAAATGGATGGTACTGAGGAATTATTGGTGAAACTAAATCGTGAAGATTTGCTGCGCAAGCA
ACGGACCTTTGACAACGGCTCTATTCCCCATCAAATTCACTTGGGTGAGCTGCATGCTATTTTGAGAAGA
CAAGAAGACTTTTATCCATTTTTAAAAGACAATCGTGAGAAGATTGAAAAAATCTTGACTTTTCGAATTC
CTTATTATGTTGGTCCATTGGCGCGTGGCAATAGTCGTTTTGCATGGATGACTCGGAAGTCTGAAGAAAC
AATTACCCCATGGAATTTTGAAGAAGTTGTCGATAAAGGTGCTTCAGCTCAATCATTTATTGAACGCATG
ACAAACTTTGATAAAAATCTTCCAAATGAAAAAGTACTACCAAAACATAGTTTGCTTTATGAGTATTTTA
CGGTTTATAACGAATTGACAAAGGTCAAATATGTTACTGAAGGAATGCGAAAACCAGCATTTCTTTCAGG
TGAACAGAAGAAAGCCATTGTTGATTTACTCTTCAAAACAAATCGAAAAGTAACCGTTAAGCAATTAAAA
GAAGATTATTTCAAAAAAATAGAATGTTTTGATAGTGTTGAAATTTCAGGAGTTGAAGATAGATTTAATG
CTTCATTAGGTACCTACCATGATTTGCTAAAAATTATTAAAGATAAAGATTTTTTGGATAATGAAGAAAA
TGAAGATATCTTAGAGGATATTGTTTTAACATTGACCTTATTTGAAGATAGGGAGATGATTGAGGAAAGA
CTTAAAACATATGCTCACCTCTTTGATGATAAGGTGATGAAACAGCTTAAACGTCGCCGTTATACTGGTT
GGGGACGTTTGTCTCGAAAATTGATTAATGGTATTAGGGATAAGCAATCTGGCAAAACAATATTAGATTT
TTTGAAATCAGATGGTTTTGCCAATCGCAATTTTATGCAGCTGATCCATGATGATAGTTTGACATTTAAA
GAAGACATTCAAAAAGCACAAGTGTCTGGACAAGGCGATAGTTTACATGAACATATTGCAAATTTAGCTG
GTAGCCCTGCTATTAAAAAAGGTATTTTACAGACTGTAAAAGTTGTTGATGAATTGGTCAAAGTAATGGG
GCGGCATAAGCCAGAAAATATCGTTATTGAAATGGCACGTGAAAATCAGACAACTCAAAAGGGCCAGAAA
AATTCGCGAGAGCGTATGAAACGAATCGAAGAAGGTATCAAAGAATTAGGAAGTCAGATTCTTAAAGAGC
ATCCTGTTGAAAATACTCAATTGCAAAATGAAAAGCTCTATCTCTATTATCTCCAAAATGGAAGAGACAT
GTATGTGGACCAAGAATTAGATATTAATCGTTTAAGTGATTATGATGTCGATGCCATTGTTCCACAAAGT
TTCCTTAAAGACGATTCAATAGACAATAAGGTCTTAACGCGTTCTGATAAAAATCGTGGTAAATCGGATA
ACGTTCCAAGTGAAGAAGTAGTCAAAAAGATGAAAAACTATTGGAGACAACTTCTAAACGCCAAGTTAAT
CACTCAACGTAAGTTTGATAATTTAACGAAAGCTGAACGTGGAGGTTTGAGTGAACTTGATAAAGCTGGT
TTTATCAAACGCCAATTGGTTGAAACTCGCCAAATCACTAAGCATGTGGCACAAATTTTGGATAGTCGCA
TGAATACTAAATACGATGAAAATGATAAACTTATTCGAGAGGTTAAAGTGATTACCTTAAAATCTAAATT
AGTTTCTGACTTCCGAAAAGATTTCCAATTCTATAAAGTACGTGAGATTAACAATTACCATCATGCCCAT
GATGCGTATCTAAATGCCGTCGTTGGAACTGCTTTGATTAAGAAATATCCAAAACTTGAATCGGAGTTTG
TCTATGGTGATTATAAAGTTTATGATGTTCGTAAAATGATTGCTAAGTCTGAGCAAGAAATAGGCAAAGC
AACCGCAAAATATTTCTTTTACTCTAATATCATGAACTTCTTCAAAACAGAAATTACACTTGCAAATGGA
GAGATTCGCAAACGCCCTCTAATCGAAACTAATGGGGAAACTGGAGAAATTGTCTGGGATAAAGGGCGAG
ATTTTGCCACAGTGCGCAAAGTATTGTCCATGCCCCAAGTCAATATTGTCAAGAAAACAGAAGTACAGAC
AGGCGGATTCTCCAAGGAGTCAATTTTACCAAAAAGAAATTCGGACAAGCTTATTGCTCGTAAAAAAGAC
TGGGATCCAAAAAAATATGGTGGTTTTGATAGTCCAACGGTAGCTTATTCAGTCCTAGTGGTTGCTAAGG
TGGAAAAAGGGAAATCGAAGAAGTTAAAATCCGTTAAAGAGTTACTAGGGATCACAATTATGGAAAGAAG
TTCCTTTGAAAAAAATCCGATTGACTTTTTAGAAGCTAAAGGATATAAGGAAGTTAAAAAAGACTTAATC
ATTAAACTACCTAAATATAGTCTTTTTGAGTTAGAAAACGGTCGTAAACGGATGCTGGCTAGTGCCGGAG
AATTACAAAAAGGAAATGAGCTGGCTCTGCCAAGCAAATATGTGAATTTTTTATATTTAGCTAGTCATTA
TGAAAAGTTGAAGGGTAGTCCAGAAGATAACGAACAAAAACAATTGTTTGTGGAGCAGCATAAGCATTAT
TTAGATGAGATTATTGAGCAAATCAGTGAATTTTCTAAGCGTGTTATTTTAGCAGATGCCAATTTAGATA
AAGTTCTTAGTGCATATAACAAACATAGAGACAAACCAATACGTGAACAAGCAGAAAATATTATTCATTT
ATTTACGTTGACGAATCTTGGAGCTCCCGCTGCTTTTAAATATTTTGATACAACAATTGATCGTAAACGA
TATACGTCTACAAAAGAAGTTTTAGATGCCACTCTTATCCATCAATCCATCACTGGTCTTTATGAAACAC
GCATTGATTTGAGTCAGCTAGGAGGTGACTAACTCGAGTAAGGATCTCCAGGCATCAAATAAAACGAAAG
GCTCAGTCGAAAGACTGGGCCTTTCGTTTTATCTGTTGTTTGTCGGTGAACGCTCTCTACTAGAGTCACA
CTGGCTCACCTTCGGGTGGGCCTTTCTGCGTTTATACCTAGGGATATATTCCGCTTCCTCGGCGACCGGT
TAAAGATCTTTGACAGCTAGCTCAGTCCTAGGTATAATCCTAGTGGAAAACAATGCGACCGATAGTTTTA
GAGCTAGAAATAGCAAGTTAAAATAAGGCTAGTCCGTTATCAACTTGAAAAAGTGGCACCGAGTCGGTGC
TTTTTTTGACCCGGGGCGGCCGCCTCGAGGAAGCTTGGGCCCGAACAAAAACTCATCTCAGAAGAGGATC
TGAATAGCGCCGTCGACCATCATCATCATCATCATTGAGTTTAAACGGTCTCCAGCTTGGCTGTTTTGGC
GGATGAGAGAAGATTTTCAGCCTGATACAGATTAAATCAGAACGCAGAAGCGGTCTGATAAAACAGAATT
TGCCTGGCGGCAGTAGCGCGGTGGTCCCACCTGACCCCATGCCGAACTCAGAAGTGAAACGCCGTAGCGC
CGATGGTAGTGTGGGGTCTCCCCATGCGAGAGTAGGGAACTGCCAGGCATCAAATAAAACGAAAGGCTCA
GTCGAAAGACTGGGCCTTTCGTTTTATCTGTTGTTTGTCGGTGAACTGGCGCCCAATACGCAAACCGTGA
AATTGTTATCCGCTTTAATTAAAGGCATCAAATAAAACGAAAGGCTCAGTCGAAAGACTGGGCCTTTCGT
TTTATCTGTTGTTTGTCGGTGAACGCTCTCCTGAGTAGGACAAATCCGCCGCCCTAGACAGCTGGGCGCG
CCGTAGAAAAGATCAAAGGATCTTCTTGAGATCCTTTTTTTCTGCGGGGGATCAGGACCGCTGCCGGAGC
GCAACCCACTCACTACAGCAGAGCCATGTAGGGCCGCCGGCGTTGTGGATACCTCGCGGAAAACTTGGCC
CTCACTGACAGATGAGGGGCGGACGTTGACACTTGAGGGGCCGACTCACCCGGCGCGGCGTTGACAGATG
AGGGGCAGGCTCGATTTCGGCCGGCGACGTGGAGCTGGCCAGCCTCGCAAATCGGCGAAAACGCCTGATT
TTACGCGAGTTTCCCACAGATGATGTGGACAAGCCTGGGGATAAGTGCCCTGCGGTATTGACACTTGAGG
GGCGCGACTACTGACAGATGAGGGGCGCGATCCTTGACACTTGAGGGGCAGAGTGCTGACAGATGAGGGG
CGCACCTATTGACATTTGAGGGGCTGTCCACAGGCAGAAAATCCAGCATTTGCAAGGGTTTCCGCCCGTT
TTTCGGCCACCGCTAACCTGTCTTTTAACCTGCTTTTAAACCAATATTTATAAACCTTGTTTTTAACCAG
GGCTGCGCCCTGTGCGCGTGACCGCGCACGCCGAAGGGGGGTGCCCCCCCTTCTCGAACCCTCCCGGCCC
GCTAACGCGGGCCTCCCATCCCCCCAGGGGCTGCGCCCCTCGGCCGCGAACGGCCTCACCCCAAAAATGG
CAGCCACGTAGAAAGCCAGTCCGCAGAAACGGTGCTGACCCCGGATGAATGTCAGCTACTGGGCTATCTG
GACAAGGGAAAACGCAAGCGCAAAGAGAAAGCAGGTAGCTTGCAGTGGGCTTACATGGCGATAGCTAGAC
TGGGCGGTTTTATGGACAGCAAGCGAACCGGAATTGCCAGCTGGGGCGCCCTCTGGTAAGGTTGGGAAGC
CCTGCAAAGTAAACTGGATGGCTTTCTTGCCGCCAAGGATCTGATGGCGCAGGGGATCAAGATCGACGGA
TCGATCCGGGGAATTAATTCCGGGGCAATCCCGCAAGGAGGGTGAATGAATCGGACGTTTGACCGGAAGG
CATACAGGCAAGAACTGATCGACGCGGGGTTTTCCGCCGAGGATGCCGAAACCATCGCAAGCCGCACCGT
CATGCGTGCGCCCCGCGAAACCTTCCAGTCCGTCGGCTCGATAGTCCAGCAAGCTACGGCCAAGATCGAG
CGCGACAGCGTGCAACTGGCTCCCCCTGCCCTGCCCGCGCCATCGGCCGCCGTGGAGCGTTCGCGTCGTC
TCGAACAGGAGGCGGCAGGTTTGGCGAAGTCGATGACCATCGACACGCGAGGAACTATGACGACCAAGAA
GCGAAAAACCGCCGGCGAGGACCTGGCAAAACAGGTCAGCGAAGCCAAGCAGGCCGCGTTGCTGAAACAC
ACGAAGCAGCAGATCAAGGAAATGCAGCTTTCCTTGTTCGATATTGCGCCGTGGCCGGACACGATGCGAG
CGATGCCAAACGACACGGCCCGCTCTGCCCTGTTCACCACGCGCAACAAGAAAATCCCGCGCGAGGCGCT
GCAAAACAAGGTCATTTTCCACGTCAACAAGGACGTGAAGATCACCTACACCGGCGTCGAGCTGCGGGCC
GACGATGACGAACTGGTGTGGCAGCAGGTGTTGGAGTACGCGAAGCGCACCCCTATCGGCGAGCCGATCA
CCTTCACGTTCTACGAGCTTTGCCAGGACCTGGGCTGGTCGATCAATGGCCGGTATTACACGAAGGCCGA
GGAATGCCTGTCGCGCCTACAGGCGACGGCGATGGGCTTCACGTCCGACCGCGTTGGGCACCTGGAATCG
GTGTCGCTGCTGCACCGCTTCCGCGTCCTGGACCGTGGCAAGAAAACGTCCCGTTGCCAGGTCCTGATCG
ACGAGGAAATCGTCGTGCTGTTTGCTGGCGACCACTACACGAAATTCATATGGGAGAAGTACCGCAAGCT
GTCGCCGACGGCCCGACGGATGTTCGACTATTTCAGCTCGCACCGGGAGCCGTACCCGCTCAAGCTGGAA
ACCTTCCGCCTCATGTGCGGATCGGATTCCACCCGCGTGAAGAAGTGGCGCGAGCAGGTCGGCGAAGCCT
GCGAAGAGTTGCGAGGCAGCGGCCTGGTGGAACACGCCTGGGTCAATGATGACCTGGTGCATTGCAAACG
CTAGGGCCTTGTGGGGTCAGTTCCGGCTGGGGGTTCAGCAGCCACCTGCATTGCGGCCGGCCTACGGCCA
GCCTCGCAGAGCAGGATTCCCGTTGAGCACCGCCAGGTGCGAATAAGGGACAGTGAAGAAGGAACACCCG
CTCGCGGGTGGGCCTACTTCACCTATCCTGCCCGGCTGACGCCGTTGGATACACCAAGGAAAGTCTACAC
GAACCCTTTGGCAAAATCCTGTATATCGTGCGAAAAAGGATGGATATACCGAAAAAATCGCTATAATGAC
CCCGAAGCAGGGTTATGCAGCGGAAAAGGACAACGCGCGGACCGCGGTCCAATTAATTATTAGAAAAATT
CATCCAGCATCAGATGAAATTGCAGTTTGTTCATATCCGGATTATCAATGCCATATTTCTGAAACAGACG
TTTTTGCAGGCTCGGGCTAAATTCGCCCAGGCAGTTCCACAGAATGGCCAGATCCTGATAACGATCCGCA
ATGCCCACACGGCCCACATCAATGCAGCCAATCAGTTTGCCTTCATCGAAAATCAGGTTATCCAGGCTAA
AATCGCCGTGGGTCACCACGCTATCCGGGCTAAACGGCAGCAGTTTATGCATTTCTTTCCACACCTGTTC
CACCGGCCAGCCGTTACGTTCATCATCAAAATCGCTCGCATCCACCAGGCCGTTGTTCATACGGCTCTGC
GCCTGGGCCAGACGAAACACACGATCGCTGTTAAACGGGCAGTTGCACACCGGAATGCTATGCAGACGAC
GCAGAAACACGGCCAGCGCATCCACAATGTTTTCGCCGCTATCCGGATATTCTTCCAGCACCTGAAACGC
GGTTTTGCCCGGAATCGCGGTGGTCAGCAGCCACGCATCATCCGGGGTGCGAATAAAATGTTTAATGGTC
GGCAGCGGCATAAATTCGGTCAGCCAGTTCAGACGCACCATTTCATCGGTCACATCGTTCGCCACGCTGC
CTTTGCCATGTTTCAGAAACAGTTCCGGCGCATCCGGTTTGCCATACAGACGATAAATGGTCGCGCCGCT
CTGACCCACGTTATCACGCGCCCATTTATAGCCATACAGATCCGCATCCATGTTGCTGTTCAGACGCGGA
CGGCTACAGCTCGTTTCACGCTGAATATGGCTCATAACACCCCTTGTATTACTGTTTATGTAAGCAGACA
GTTTTATTGTTCATGATGATATATTTTTATCTTGTGCAATGTAACATCAGAGATTTTGAGACACAAATTT
AAATCGTAATTATTGGGGACCCCTGGATTCTCACCAATAAAAAACGCCCGGCGGCAACCGAGCGTTCTGA
ACAAATCCAGATGGAGTTCTGAGGTCATTACTGGATCTATCAACAGGAGTCCAAGACTAGTCGCCAGGGT
TTTCCCAGTCACGACGTTTCTTTACCAGACTCGAGGCGAATTAATCTTTCTGCGAATTGAGATGACGCCA
CTGGCTGGGCGTCATCCCGGTTTCGCGGGTAAACACCACCGAAAAATAGTTACTATCTTCAAAGCCACAT
TCGGTCGAAATATCACTGATTAACAGGCGGCTATGCTGGAGAAGATATTGCGCATGACACACTCTGACCT
GTCGCAGATATTGATTGATGGTCATTCCAGTCTGCTGGCGAAATTGCTGACGCAAAACGCGCTCACTGCA
CGATGCCTCATCACAAAATTTATCCAGCGCAAAGGGACTTTTCAGGCTAGCCGCCAGCCGGGTAATCAGC
TTATCCAGCAACGTTTCGCTGGATGTTGGCGGCAACGAATCACTGGTGTAACGATGGCGATTCAGCAACA
TCACCAACTGCCCGAACAGCAACTCAGCCATTTCGTTAGCAAACGGCACATGCTGACTACTTTCATGCTC
AAGCTGACCGATAACCTGCCGCGCCTGCGCCATCCCCATGCTACCTAAGCGCCAGTGTGGTTGCCCTGCG
CTGGCGTTAAATCCCGGAATCGCCCCCTGCCAGTCAAGATTCAGCTTCAGACGCTCCGGGCAATAAATAA
TATTCTGCAAAACCAGATCGTTAACGGAAGCGTAGGAGTGTTTATCGTCAGCATGAATGTAAAAGAGATC
GCCACGGGTAATGCGATAAGGGCGATCGTTGAGTACATGCAGGCCATTACCGCGCCAGACAATCACCAGC
TCACAAAAATCATGTGTATGTTCAGCAAAGACATCTTGCGGATAACGGTCAGCCACAGCGACTGCCTGCT
GGTCGCTGGCAAAAAAATCATCTTTGAGAAGTTTTAACTGATGCGCCACCGTGGCTACCTCGGCCAGAGA
ACGAAGTTGATTATTCGCAATATGGCGTACAAATACGTTGAGAAGATTCGCGTTATTGCAGAAAGCCATC
CCGTCCCTGGCGAATATCACGCGGTGACCAGTTAAACTCTCGGCGAAAAAGCGTCGAAAAGTGGTTACTG
TCGCTGAATCCACAGCGATAGGCGATGTCAGTAACGCTGGCCTCGCTGTGGCGTAGCAGATGTCGGGCTT
TCATCAGTCGCAGGCGGTTCAGGTATCGCTGAGGCGTCAGTCCCGTTTGCTGCTTAAGCTGCCGATGTAG
CGTACGCAGTGAAAGAGAAAATTGATCCGCCACGGCATCCCAATTCACCTCATCGGCAAAATGGTCCTCC
AGCCAGGCCAGAAGCAAGTTGAGACGTGATGCGCTGTTTTCCAGGTTCTCCTGCAAACTGCTTTTACGCA
GCAAGAGCAGTAATTGCATAAACAAGATCTCGCGACTGGCGGTCGAGGGTAAATCATTTTCCCCTTCCTG
CTGTTCCATCTGTGCAACCAGCTGTCGCACCTGCTGCAATACGCTGTGGTTAACGCGCCAGTGAGACGGA
TACTGCCCATCCAGCTCTTGTGGCAGCAACTGATTCAGCCCGGCGAGAAACTGAAATCGATCCGGCGAGC
GATACAGCACATTGGTCAGACACAGATTATCGGTATGTTCATACAGATGCCGATCATGATCGCGTACGAA
ACAGACCGTGCCGCCGGTGATGGTATAGGGCTGCCCATTAAACACATGAATACCCGTGCCATGTTCGACA
ATCACAATTTCATGAAAATCATGATGATGTTCAGGAAAATCCGCCTGCGGGAGCCGGGGTTCTATCGCCA
CGGACGCGTTACCAGACGGAAAAAAATCCACACTATGTAATACGGTCATACTGGCCTCCTGATGTCGTCA
A
